>Addgene plasmid #171245 | Flag-M4-AR-S650A | addgene full sequence | sequence record 336092 | Addgene NGS Result
CCATTCGCCATTCAGGCTGCGCAACTGTTGGGAAGGGCGATCGGTGCGGGCCTCTTCGCTATTACGCCAG
CTGGCGAAAGGGGGATGTGCTGCAAGGCGATTAAGTTGGGTAACGCCAGGGTTTTCCCAGTCACGACGTT
GTAAAACGACGGCCAGTGCCAAGCTGATCTATACATTGAATCAATATTGGCAATTAGCCATATTAGTCAT
TGGTTATATAGCATAAATCAATATTGGCTATTGGCCATTGCATACGTTGTATCTATATCATAATATGTAC
ATTTATATTGGCTCATGTCCAATATGACCGCCATGTTGACATTGATTATTGACTAGTTATTAATAGTAAT
CAATTACGGGGTCATTAGTTCATAGCCCATATATGGAGTTCCGCGTTACATAACTTACGGTAAATGGCCC
GCCTGGCTGACCGCCCAACGACCCCCGCCCATTGACGTCAATAATGACGTATGTTCCCATAGTAACGCCA
ATAGGGACTTTCCATTGACGTCAATGGGTGGAGTATTTACGGTAAACTGCCCACTTGGCAGTACATCAAG
TGTATCATATGCCAAGTCCGCCCCCTATTGACGTCAATGACGGTAAATGGCCCGCCTGGCATTATGCCCA
GTACATGACCTTACGGGACTTTCCTACTTGGCAGTACATCTACGTATTAGTCATCGCTATTACCATGGTG
ATGCGGTTTTGGCAGTACACCAATGGGCGTGGATAGCGGTTTGACTCACGGGGATTTCCAAGTCTCCACC
CCATTGACGTCAATGGGAGTTTGTTTTGGCACCAAAATCAACGGGACTTTCCAAAATGTCGTAATAACCC
CGCCCCGTTGACGCAAATGGGCGGTAGGCGTGTACGGTGGGAGGTCTATATAAGCAGAGCTCGTTTAGTG
AACCGTCAGAATTAACCATGGACTACAAAGACCATGACGGTGATTATAAAGATCATGACATCGATTACAA
GGATGACGATGACAAGCTTCCGCGGGGATCCATGGAAGTGCAGTTAGGGCTGGGAAGGGTCTACCCTCGG
CCGCCGTCCAAGACCTACCGAGGAGCTTTCCAGAATCTGTTCCAGAGCGTGCGCGAAGTGATCCAGAACC
CGGGCCCCAGGCACCCAGAGGCCGCGAGCGCAGCACCTCCCGGCGCCAGTTTGCTGCTGCTGCAGCAGCA
GCAGCAGCAGCAGCAGCAGCAGCAGCAGCAGCAGCAGCAGCAGCAGCAGCAGCAGCAAGAGACTAGCCCC
AGGCAGCAGCAGCAGCAGCAGGGTGAGGATGGTTCTCCCCAAGCCCATCGTAGAGGCCCCACAGGCTACC
TGGTCCTGGATGAGGAACAGCAACCTTCACAGCCGCAGTCGGCCCTGGAGTGCCACCCCGAGAGAGGTTG
CGTCCCAGAGCCTGGAGCCGCCGTGGCCGCCAGCAAGGGGCTGCCGCAGCAGCTGCCAGCACCTCCGGAC
GAGGATGACTCAGCTGCCCCATCCACGTTGTCCCTGCTGGGCCCCACTTTCCCCGGCTTAAGCAGCTGCT
CCGCTGACCTTAAAGACATCCTGAGCGAGGCCAGCACCATGCAACTCCTTCAGCAACAGCAGCAGGAAGC
AGTATCCGAAGGCAGCAGCAGCGGGAGAGCGAGGGAGGCCTCGGGGGCTCCCACTTCCTCCAAGGACAAT
TACTTAGGGGGCACTTCGACCATTTCTGACAACGCCAAGGAGTTGTGTAAGGCAGTGTCGGTGTCCATGG
GCCTGGGTGTGGAGGCGTTGGAGCATCTGAGTCCAGGGGAACAGCTTCGGGGGGATTGCATGTACGCCCC
ACTTTTGGGAGTTCCACCCGCTGTGCGTCCCACTCCTTGTGCCCCATTGGCCGAATGCAAAGGTTCTCTG
CTAGACGACAGCGCAGGCAAGAGCACTGAAGATACTGCTGAGTATTCCCCTTTCAAGGGAGGTTACACCA
AAGGGCTAGAAGGCGAGAGCCTAGGCTGCTCTGGCAGCGCTGCAGCAGGGAGCTCCGGGACACTTGAACT
GCCGTCTACCCTGTCTCTCTACAAGTCCGGAGCACTGGACGAGGCAGCTGCGTACCAGAGTCGCGACTAC
TACAACTTTCCACTGGCTCTGGCCGGACCGCCGCCCCCTCCGCCGCCTCCCCATCCCCACGCTCGCATCA
AGCTGGAGAACCCGCTGGACTACGGCAGCGCCTGGGCGGCTGCGGCGGCGCAGTGCCGCTATGGGGACCT
GGCGAGCCTGCATGGCGCGGGTGCAGCGGGACCCGGTTCTGGGTCACCCTCAGCCGCCGCTTCCTCATCC
TGGCACACTCTCTTCACAGCCGAAGAAGGCCAGTTGTATGGACCGTGTGGTGGTGGTGGGGGTGGTGGCG
GCGGCGGCGGCGGCGGCGGCGGCGGCGGCGGCGGCGGCGGCGGCGGCGAGGCGGGAGCTGTAGCCCCCTA
CGGCTACACTCGGCCCCCTCAGGGGCTGGCGGGCCAGGAAAGCGACTTCACCGCACCTGATGTGTGGTAC
CCTGGCGGCATGGTGAGCAGAGTGCCCTATCCCAGTCCCACTTGTGTCAAAAGCGAAATGGGCCCCTGGA
TGGATAGCTACTCCGGACCTTACGGGGACATGCGTTTGGAGACTGCCAGGGACCATGTTTTGCCCATTGA
CTATTACTTTCCACCCCAGAAGACCTGCCTGATCTGTGGAGATGAAGCTTCTGGGTGTCACTATGGAGCT
CTCACATGTGGAAGCTGCAAGGTCTTCTTCAAAAGAGCCGCTGAAGGGAAACAGAAGTACCTGTGCGCCA
GCAGAAATGATTGCACTATTGATAAATTCCGAAGGAAAAATTGTCCATCTTGTCGTCTTCGGAAATGTTA
TGAAGCAGGGATGACTCTGGGAGCCCGGAAGCTGAAGAAACTTGGTAATCTGAAACTACAGGAGGAAGGA
GAGGCTTCCAGCACCACCGCCCCCACTGAGGAGACAACCCAGAAGCTGACAGTGTCACACATTGAAGGCT
ATGAATGTCAGCCCATCTTTCTGAATGTCCTGGAAGCCATTGAGCCAGGTGTAGTGTGTGCTGGACACGA
CAACAACCAGCCCGACTCCTTTGCAGCCTTGCTCTCTAGCCTCAATGAACTGGGAGAGAGACAGCTTGTA
CACGTGGTCAAGTGGGCCAAGGCCTTGCCTGGCTTCCGCAACTTACACGTGGACGACCAGATGGCTGTCA
TTCAGTACTCCTGGATGGGGCTCATGGTGTTTGCCATGGGCTGGCGATCCTTCACCAATGTCAACTCCAG
GATGCTCTACTTCGCCCCTGATCTGGTTTTCAATGAGTACCGCATGCACAAGTCCCGGATGTACAGCCAG
TGTGTCCGAATGAGGCACCTCTCTCAAGAGTTTGGATGGCTCCAAATCACCCCCCAGGAATTCCTGTGCA
TGAAAGCACTGCTACTCTTCAGCATTATTCCAGTGGATGGGCTGAAAAATCAAAAATTCTTTGATGAACT
TCGAATGAACTACATCAAGGAACTCGATCGTATCATTGCATGCAAAAGAAAAAATCCCACATCCTGCTCA
AGACGCTTCTACCAGCTCACCAAGCTCCTGGACTCCGTGCAGCCTATTGCGAGAGAGCTGCATCAGTTCA
CTTTTGACCTGCTAATCAAGTCACACATGGTGAGCGTGGACTTTCCGGAAATGATGGCAGAGATCATCTC
TGTGCAAGTGCCCAAGATCCTTTCTGGGAAAGTCAAGCCCATCTATTTCCACACCCAGTGAAGCATTGGA
AACCCTATTTCCCCACCCCAGCTCATGCCCCCTTTCAGATGTCTTCTGCCTGTTATAACTCTGCACTACT
CCTCTGCAGTGCCTTGGGGAATTTCCTCTATTGATGTACAGTCTGTCATGAACATGTTCCTCAATTCTAT
TTGCTGGGCTTTTTTTTTCTCTTTCTCTCCTTTCTTTTTCTTCTTCCCTCCCTATCTAACCCTCCCATGG
CACCTTCAGACTTTGCTTCCCATTGTGGCTCCTATCTGTGTTTTGAATGGTGTTGTATGCCTTTATCCAG
CACAGTGGCGGCCGCGATTCCGGGTGGCATCCCTGTGACCCCTCCCCAGTGCCTCTCCTGGCCCTGGAAG
TTGCCACTCCAGTGCCCACCAGCCTTGTCCTAATAAAATTAAGTTGCATCATTTTGTCTGACTAGGTGTC
CTTCTATAATATTATGGGGTGGAGGGGGGTGGTATGGAGCAAGGGGCAAGTTGGGAAGACAACCTGTAGG
GCCTGCGGGGTCTATTGGGAACCAAGCTGGAGTGCAGTGGCACAATCTTGGCTCACTGCAATCTCCGCCT
CCTGGGTTCAAGCGATTCTCCTGCCTCAGCCTCCCGAGTTGTTGGGATTCCAGGCATGCATGACCAGGCT
CAGCTAATTTTTGTTTTTTTGGTAGAGACGGGGTTTCACCATATTGGCCAGGCTGGTCTCCAACTCCTAA
TCTCAGGTGATCTACCCACCTTGGCCTCCCAAATTGCTGGGATTACAGGCGTGAACCACTGCTCCCTTCC
CTGTCCTTCTGATTTTAAAATAACTATACCAGCAGGAGGACGTCCAGACACAGCATAGGCTACCTGGCCA
TGCCCAACCGGTGGGACATTTGAGTTGCTTGCTTGGCACTGTCCTCTCATGCGTTGGGTCCACTCAGTAG
ATGCCTGTTGAATTGGGTACGCGGCCAGCTTGGCTGTGGAATGTGTGTCAGTTAGGGTGTGGAAAGTCCC
CAGGCTCCCCAGCAGGCAGAAGTATGCAAAGCATGCATCTCAATTAGTCAGCAACCAGGTGTGGAAAGTC
CCCAGGCTCCCCAGCAGGCAGAAGTATGCAAAGCATGCATCTCAATTAGTCAGCAACCATAGTCCCGCCC
CTAACTCCGCCCATCCCGCCCCTAACTCCGCCCAGTTCCGCCCATTCTCCGCCCCATGGCTGACTAATTT
TTTTTATTTATGCAGAGGCCGAGGCCGCCTCGGCCTCTGAGCTATTCCAGAAGTAGTGAGGAGGCTTTTT
TGGAGGAATTGATCAGCTTGGGATCTGATCAAGAGACAGGATGAGGATCGTTTCGCATGATTGAACAAGA
TGGATTGCACGCAGGTTCTCCGGCCGCTTGGGTGGAGAGGCTATTCGGCTATGACTGGGCACAACAGACA
ATCGGCTGCTCTGATGCCGCCGTGTTCCGGCTGTCAGCGCAGGGGCGCCCGGTTCTTTTTGTCAAGACCG
ACCTGTCCGGTGCCCTGAATGAACTGCAGGACGAGGCAGCGCGGCTATCGTGGCTGGCCACGACGGGCGT
TCCTTGCGCAGCTGTGCTCGACGTTGTCACTGAAGCGGGAAGGGACTGGCTGCTATTGGGCGAAGTGCCG
GGGCAGGATCTCCTGTCATCTCACCTTGCTCCTGCCGAGAAAGTATCCATCATGGCTGATGCAATGCGGC
GGCTGCATACGCTTGATCCGGCTACCTGCCCATTCGACCACCAAGCGAAACATCGCATCGAGCGAGCACG
TACTCGGATGGAAGCCGGTCTTGTCGATCAGGATGATCTGGACGAAGAGCATCAGGGGCTCGCGCCAGCC
GAACTGTTCGCCAGGCTCAAGGCGCGCATGCCCGACGGCGAGGATCTCGTCGTGACCCATGGCGATGCCT
GCTTGCCGAATATCATGGTGGAAAATGGCCGCTTTTCTGGATTCATCGACTGTGGCCGGCTGGGTGTGGC
GGACCGCTATCAGGACATAGCGTTGGCTACCCGTGATATTGCTGAAGAGCTTGGCGGCGAATGGGCTGAC
CGCTTCCTCGTGCTTTACGGTATCGCCGCTCCCGATTCGCAGCGCATCGCCTTCTATCGCCTTCTTGACG
AGTTCTTCTGAGCGGGACTCTGGGGTTCGAAATGACCGACCAAGCGACGCCCAACCTGCCATCACGAGAT
TTCGATTCCACCGCCGCCTTCTATGAAAGGTTGGGCTTCGGAATCGTTTTCCGGGACGCCGGCTGGATGA
TCCTCCAGCGCGGGGATCTCATGCTGGAGTTCTTCGCCCACCTCGGGCTCGATCCCCTCGCGAGTTGGTT
CAGCTGCTGCCTGAGGCTGGACGACCTCGCGGAGTTCTACCGGCAGTGCAAATCCGTCGGCATCCAGGAA
ACCAGCAGCGGCTATCCGCGCATCCATGCCCCCGAACTGCAGGAGTGGGGAGGCACGATGGCCGCTTTGG
TCGACCCGGACGGGACGCTCCTGCGCCTGATACAGAACGAATTGCTTGCAGGCATCTCATGAGTGTGTCT
TCCCGTTTTCCGCCTGAGGTCACTGCGTGGATGGAGCGCTGGCGCCTGCTGCGCGACGGCGAGCTGCTCA
CCACCCACTCGCCAAGCTGGAACCGTAAAAAGGCCGCGTTGCTGGCGTTTTTCCATAGGCTCCGCCGATC
ATAATCAGCCATACCACATTTGTAGAGGTTTTACTTGCTTTAAAAAACCTCCCACACCTCCCCCTGAACC
TGAAACATAAAATGAATGCAATTGTTGTTGTTAACTTGTTTATTGCAGCTTATAATGGTTACAAATAAAG
CAATAGCATCACAAATTTCACAAATAAAGCATTTTTTTCACTGCATTCTAGTTGTGGTTTGTCCAAACTC
ATCAATGTATCTTATCATGTCTGGATCAATTCCCTATAGTGAGTCGTATTAAATTCGTAATCATGTCATA
GCTGTTTCCTGTGTGAAATTGTTATCCGCTCACAATTCCACACAACATACGAGCCGGAAGCATAAAGTGT
AAAGCCTGGGGTGCCTAATGAGTGAGCTAACTCACATTAATTGCGTTGCGCTCACTGCCCGCTTTCCAGT
CGGGAAACCTGTCGTGCCAGCTGCATTAATGAATCGGCCAACGCGCGGGGAGAGGCGGTTTGCGTATTGG
GCGCTCTTCCGCTTCCTCGCTCACTGACTCGCTGCGCTCGGTCGTTCGGCTGCGGCGAGCGGTATCAGCT
CACTCAAAGGCGGTAATACGGTTATCCACAGAATCAGGGGATAACGCAGGAAAGAACATGTGAGCAAAAG
GCCAGCAAAAGGCCAGGAACCGTAAAAAGGCCGCGTTGCTGGCGTTTTTCCATAGGCTCCGCCCCCCTGA
CGAGCATCACAAAAATCGACGCTCAAGTCAGAGGTGGCGAAACCCGACAGGACTATAAAGATACCAGGCG
TTTCCCCCTGGAAGCTCCCTCGTGCGCTCTCCTGTTCCGACCCTGCCGCTTACCGGATACCTGTCCGCCT
TTCTCCCTTCGGGAAGCGTGGCGCTTTCTCATAGCTCACGCTGTAGGTATCTCAGTTCGGTGTAGGTCGT
TCGCTCCAAGCTGGGCTGTGTGCACGAACCCCCCGTTCAGCCCGACCGCTGCGCCTTATCCGGTAACTAT
CGTCTTGAGTCCAACCCGGTAAGACACGACTTATCGCCACTGGCAGCAGCCACTGGTAACAGGATTAGCA
GAGCGAGGTATGTAGGCGGTGCTACAGAGTTCTTGAAGTGGTGGCCTAACTACGGCTACACTAGAAGAAC
AGTATTTGGTATCTGCGCTCTGCTGAAGCCAGTTACCTTCGGAAAAAGAGTTGGTAGCTCTTGATCCGGC
AAACAAACCACCGCTGGTAGCGGTGGTTTTTTTGTTTGCAAGCAGCAGATTACGCGCAGAAAAAAAGGAT
CTCAAGAAGATCCTTTGATCTTTTCTACGGGGTCTGACGCTCAGTGGAACGAAAACTCACGTTAAGGGAT
TTTGGTCATGAGATTATCAAAAAGGATCTTCACCTAGATCCTTTTAAATTAAAAATGAAGTTTTAAATCA
ATCTAAAGTATATATGAGTAAACTTGGTCTGACAGTTACCAATGCTTAATCAGTGAGGCACCTATCTCAG
CGATCTGTCTATTTCGTTCATCCATAGTTGCCTGACTCCCCGTCGTGTAGATAACTACGATACGGGAGGG
CTTACCATCTGGCCCCAGTGCTGCAATGATACCGCGAGACCCACGCTCACCGGCTCCAGATTTATCAGCA
ATAAACCAGCCAGCCGGAAGGGCCGAGCGCAGAAGTGGTCCTGCAACTTTATCCGCCTCCATCCAGTCTA
TTAATTGTTGCCGGGAAGCTAGAGTAAGTAGTTCGCCAGTTAATAGTTTGCGCAACGTTGTTGCCATTGC
TACAGGCATCGTGGTGTCACGCTCGTCGTTTGGTATGGCTTCATTCAGCTCCGGTTCCCAACGATCAAGG
CGAGTTACATGATCCCCCATGTTGTGCAAAAAAGCGGTTAGCTCCTTCGGTCCTCCGATCGTTGTCAGAA
GTAAGTTGGCCGCAGTGTTATCACTCATGGTTATGGCAGCACTGCATAATTCTCTTACTGTCATGCCATC
CGTAAGATGCTTTTCTGTGACTGGTGAGTACTCAACCAAGTCATTCTGAGAATAGTGTATGCGGCGACCG
AGTTGCTCTTGCCCGGCGTCAATACGGGATAATACCGCGCCACATAGCAGAACTTTAAAAGTGCTCATCA
TTGGAAAACGTTCTTCGGGGCGAAAACTCTCAAGGATCTTACCGCTGTTGAGATCCAGTTCGATGTAACC
CACTCGTGCACCCAACTGATCTTCAGCATCTTTTACTTTCACCAGCGTTTCTGGGTGAGCAAAAACAGGA
AGGCAAAATGCCGCAAAAAAGGGAATAAGGGCGACACGGAAATGTTGAATACTCATACTCTTCCTTTTTC
AATATTATTGAAGCATTTATCAGGGTTATTGTCTCATGAGCGGATACATATTTGAATGTATTTAGAAAAA
TAAACAAATAGGGGTTCCGCGCACATTTCCCCGAAAAGTGCCACCTG
[124 nt withheld, positions 8868-8991]
C
[91 nt withheld, positions 8993-9083]
A
[49 nt withheld, positions 9085-9133]
CCTTTGACGTTGGAGTCCACGTTCTTT
[37 nt withheld, positions 9161-9197]
ACCCTATCTCGGTCTATTCTTTTGATTTATAAGGGATTTTGCCGATTTCGGCCTATTGGTTAAAAAATGA
GCTGATTTAACAAAAATTTAACGCGAATTTTAACAAAATATTAACGCTTACAATTT
Features (pLannotate 1.2.2; 22 found; start..end, strand, type, name):
      4..158     -  CDS            lacZα (fragment): LacZα fragment of β-galactosidase; lacZ fragment
    318..697     +  enhancer       CMV enhancer: human cytomegalovirus immediate early enhancer
    699..898     +  promoter       CMV promoter: human cytomegalovirus (CMV) immediate early promoter
    931..996     +  CDS            3xFLAG: three tandem FLAG® epitope tags, followed by an enterokinase cleavage site
   1012..3768    +  CDS            AR: ANDR_HUMAN - Also known as DHTR, NR3C4. Experimental evidence at protein level: Swiss-Prot protein existence level 1. [Isoform 4]: Lacks the C-terminal ligand-binding domain and may therefore constitutively activate the transcription of a specific set of genes independently of steroid hormones. From Homo sapiens (Human).
   4082..4704    +  polyA_signal   hGH poly(A) signal: human growth hormone polyadenylation signal
   4746..5043    +  promoter       SV40 promoter: SV40 enhancer and early promoter
   5097..5888    +  CDS            neo: KKA2_KLEPN - Also known as kan, nptII. Experimental evidence at protein level: Swiss-Prot protein existence level 1. Resistance to kanamycin, neomycin, paromomycin, ribostamycin, butirosin and gentamicin B. From Klebsiella pneumoniae.
   5912..6289    +  CDS            ble: BLE_KLEPN - Experimental evidence at protein level: Swiss-Prot protein existence level 1. Binding protein with a strong affinity to the bleomycin family of antibiotics. Binds to CL990; an antimitotic-antibiotic compound. From Klebsiella pneumoniae.
   6331..6390    +  CDS            str (fragment): STR_KLEPN - Protein inferred from homology: Swiss-Prot protein existence level 3. The aminoglycoside phosphotransferases achieve inactivation of their antibiotic substrates by phosphorylation. From Klebsiella pneumoniae.
   6413..6436    -  rep_origin     CloDF13 ori (fragment): Plasmids containing the CloDF13 (CDF) origin of replication can be propagated in E. coli cells that contain additional plasmids with compatible origins.
   6437..6520    +  CDS            large T antigen (fragment): large T antigen from SV40 (simian virus 40)
   6543..6677    +  polyA_signal   SV40 poly(A) signal: SV40 polyadenylation signal
   6683..6701    -  promoter       T7 promoter: promoter for bacteriophage T7 RNA polymerase
   6739..6755    -  protein_bind   lac operator: The lac repressor binds to the lac operator to inhibit transcription in E. coli. This inhibition can be relieved by adding lactose or isopropyl-β-D-thiogalactopyranoside (IPTG). lac repressor encoded by lacI
   6763..6793    -  promoter       lac promoter: promoter for the E. coli lac operon
   6808..6829    -  protein_bind   CAP binding site: CAP binding activates transcription in the presence of cAMP. E. coli catabolite activator protein
   6842..6934    -  CDS            lacI (fragment): lac repressor; lacI; The lac repressor binds to the lac operator to inhibit transcription in E. coli. This inhibition can be relieved by adding lactose or isopropyl-β-D-thiogalactopyranoside (IPTG).
   7117..7705    -  rep_origin     ori: high-copy-number ColE1/pMB1/pBR322/pUC origin of replication
   7876..8736    -  CDS            AmpR: β-lactamase; bla; confers resistance to ampicillin, carbenicillin, and related antibiotics
   8737..8841    -  promoter       AmpR promoter: bla
   8868..9296    +  rep_origin     f1 ori (sequence partly withheld): f1 bacteriophage origin of replication; arrow indicates direction of (+) strand synthesis
