[The description below was written by a language model from this plasmid's Addgene catalogue record and pLannotate feature annotations shown in this document.]
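Description:
Flag-M4-AR-S650A is a mammalian expression plasmid built on the commercial p3XFLAG-CMV-10 backbone and carries a human androgen receptor (AR) cDNA bearing a serine-to-alanine substitution at residue 650. In E. coli it is maintained as a high-copy plasmid through a ColE1/pUC-type origin with ampicillin selection (AmpR under its own bla promoter), and an f1 origin is also present. For selection in mammalian cells, an SV40 enhancer/early promoter drives a neomycin phosphotransferase gene that allows G418 selection and is terminated by an SV40 polyadenylation signal. The short ble, str, lacZα, lacI, CloDF13 and large T antigen annotations appear to be backbone remnants rather than functional parts.

The expression cassette consists of the CMV immediate-early enhancer and promoter, a backbone-encoded N-terminal 3xFLAG epitope that includes an enterokinase cleavage site, the AR coding sequence, and a human growth hormone polyadenylation signal. The insert was cloned between BamHI and NotI, and some AR 3′ untranslated sequence appears to be retained between the coding region and the poly(A) signal. The S650A change removes a phosphorylatable serine at a Ser-Pro site, giving a non-phosphorylatable receptor. The depositor cautions that residue numbering may shift slightly depending on the AR reference version. Two XmaI sites in the backbone and an EcoRI site in the AR 3′UTR were removed by mutagenesis, though the record does not state why.

The associated publication concerns protein phosphatase 1 and the control of AR ubiquitylation and degradation. This construct therefore suits transient or stable expression of FLAG-detectable mutant AR, for comparing its stability, modification and activity with those of the wild-type receptor.
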