Addgene plasmid #171245: Flag-M4-AR-S650A
Purpose: Mammalian expression of 3xFlag-tagged human androgen receptor phosphorylation mutant: AR-Ser650Ala (AR-S650A)
Depositing lab: Steven Balk. Depositing organization: Beth Israel Deaconess Medical Center. Publication: Protein phosphatase 1 suppresses androgen receptor ubiquitylation and degradation. Liu X, Han W, Gulla S, Simon NI, Gao Y, Cai C, Yang H, Zhang X, Liu J, Balk SP, Chen S. Oncotarget. 2016 Jan 12;7(2):1754-64. doi: 10.18632/oncotarget.6434. PubMed 26636645.
Backbone
  Vector backbone: p3XFLAG-CMV-10
  Backbone manufacturer: Sigma-Aldrich
  Backbone size w/o insert (bp): 6400
  Vector type: Mammalian Expression
  Selectable markers: Neomycin (select with G418)
Growth in bacteria
  Bacterial resistance: Ampicillin, 100 μg/mL
  Growth temperature: 37°C
  Growth strain: DH5alpha
  Copy number: High Copy
Gene/Insert
  Gene/Insert name: 3xFlag-tagged human androgen receptor Ser650Ala mutant (alt name: Flag-AR-S650A)
  Species: H. sapiens (human)
  Insert size (bp): 3000
  Mutation: AR-Ser650Ala (AR-S650A)
  Entrez Gene: AR (a.k.a. AIS, AR8, DHTR, HUMARA, HYSP1, KD, NR3C4, SBMA, SMAX1, TFM)
  Promoter: CMV
  Tag / fusion protein: Flag (N terminal on backbone)
  Cloning method: Restriction Enzyme; 5′ cloning site BamHI (unknown if destroyed); 3′ cloning site NotI (unknown if destroyed)
  Sequencing primers: 5′ CMV_fwd_primer
Terms and licenses: Academic/Nonprofit Terms; Industry Terms: Not Available to Industry
Depositor comments: Mutation in Flag-tagged AR Ser-Pro phosphorylation site, and the exact amino acid residue position and composition may slightly vary based on human AR versions. Two XmaI sites on the vector backbone and one EcoRI site at the 3'UTR of AR cDNA were deleted by DNA mutagenesis.
How to cite: Flag-M4-AR-S650A was a gift from Steven Balk (Addgene plasmid # 171245 ; http://n2t.net/addgene:171245 ; RRID:Addgene_171245)
